>Addgene plasmid #158536 | pGEX-S2*HiGlpG | addgene full sequence | sequence record 310748 | Addgene NGS Result
TTGACAATTAATCATCGGCTCGTATAATGTGTGGAATTGTGAGCGGATAACAATTTCACACAGGAAACAG
TATTCATGTCCCCTATACTAGGTTATTGGAAAATTAAGGGCCTTGTGCAACCCACTCGACTTCTTTTGGA
ATATCTTGAAGAAAAATATGAAGAGCATTTGTATGAGCGCGATGAAGGTGATAAATGGCGAAACAAAAAG
TTTGAATTGGGTTTGGAGTTTCCCAATCTTCCTTATTATATTGATGGTGATGTTAAATTAACACAGTCTA
TGGCCATCATACGTTATATAGCTGACAAGCACAACATGTTGGGTGGTTGTCCAAAAGAGCGTGCAGAGAT
TTCAATGCTTGAAGGAGCGGTTTTGGATATTAGATACGGTGTTTCGAGAATTGCATATAGTAAAGACTTT
GAAACTCTCAAAGTTGATTTTCTTAGCAAGCTACCTGAAATGCTGAAAATGTTCGAAGATCGTTTATGTC
ATAAAACATATTTAAATGGTGATCATGTAACCCATCCTGACTTCATGTTGTATGACGCTCTTGATGTTGT
TTTATACATGGACCCAATGTGCCTGGATGCGTTCCCAAAATTAGTTTGTTTTAAAAAACGTATTGAAGCT
ATCCCACAAATTGATAAGTACTTGAAATCCAGCAAGTATATAGCATGGCCTTTGCAGGGCTGGCAAGCCA
CGTTTGGTGGTGGCGACCATCCTCCAAAATCGGATCTGGAAGTTCTGTTCCAGGGGCCCATGAAAAACTT
TTTAGCTCAACAAGGAAAAATCACGCTAATTCTCACCGCACTTTGTGTGCTTATTTATCTTGCTCAACAG
CTGGGTTTTGAAGACGATATTATGTATTTGATGCATTACCCCGCTTACGAAGAGCAAGATAGTGAAGTGT
GGCGTTATATCACACATGCATTGGTACATTTATCTAATTTGCATATTTTGTTTAATCTGTCTTGGTGGTT
TATTTTCGGTGGAATGATTGAGCGCACTTTTGGCTCGGTTAAATTATTGATGTTGACTGTTGTAGCAGCT
GCCATAACAGGATATGTGCAAAATTATGTGTCTGGCCCCGCTTTCTTTGGGCTTTCTGGTGTTGTATATG
CGGTTCTAGGTTATGTATTTATACGTGATAAATTGAATCATCATTTATTTGATCTGCCAGAAGGTTTTTT
TACAATGTTATTGGTGGGGATCGCATTAGGTTTTATTAGCCCCTTATTTGGTGTTGAAATGGGAAATGCT
GCACATATTGCAGGCTTGATTGTCGGCTTGATTTGGGGATTTATTGATAGCAAATTGCGCAAAAATTCGC
TAGAGTAAGCCGGCCGCATCGTGACTGACTGACGATCTGCCTCGCGCGTTTCGGTGATGACGGTGAAAAC
CTCTGACACATGCAGCTCCCGGAGACGGTCACAGCTTGTCTGTAAGCGGATGCCGGGAGCAGACAAGCCC
GTCAGGGCGCGTCAGCGGGTGTTGGCGGGTGTCGGGGCGCAGCCATGACCCAGTCACGTAGCGATAGCGG
AGTGTATAATTCTTGAAGACGAAAGGGCCTCGTGATACGCCTATTTTTATAGGTTAATGTCATGATAATA
ATGGTTTCTTAGACGTCAGGTGGCACTTTTCGGGGAAATGTGCGCGGAACCCCTATTTGTTTATTTTTCT
AAATACATTCAAATATGTATCCGCTCATGAGACAATAACCCTGATAAATGCTTCAATAATATTGAAAAAG
GAAGAGTATGAGTATTCAACATTTCCGTGTCGCCCTTATTCCCTTTTTTGCGGCATTTTGCCTTCCTGTT
TTTGCTCACCCAGAAACGCTGGTGAAAGTAAAAGATGCTGAAGATCAGTTGGGTGCACGAGTGGGTTACA
TCGAACTGGATCTCAACAGCGGTAAGATCCTTGAGAGTTTTCGCCCCGAAGAACGTTTTCCAATGATGAG
CACTTTTAAAGTTCTGCTATGTGGCGCGGTATTATCCCGTGTTGACGCCGGGCAAGAGCAACTCGGTCGC
CGCATACACTATTCTCAGAATGACTTGGTTGAGTACTCACCAGTCACAGAAAAGCATCTTACGGATGGCA
TGACAGTAAGAGAATTATGCAGTGCTGCCATAACCATGAGTGATAACACTGCGGCCAACTTACTTCTGAC
AACGATCGGAGGACCGAAGGAGCTAACCGCTTTTTTGCACAACATGGGGGATCATGTAACTCGCCTTGAT
CGTTGGGAACCGGAGCTGAATGAAGCCATACCAAACGACGAGCGTGACACCACGATGCCTGCAGCAATGG
CAACAACGTTGCGCAAACTATTAACTGGCGAACTACTTACTCTAGCTTCCCGGCAACAATTAATAGACTG
GATGGAGGCGGATAAAGTTGCAGGACCACTTCTGCGCTCGGCCCTTCCGGCTGGCTGGTTTATTGCTGAT
AAATCTGGAGCCGGTGAGCGTGGGTCTCGCGGTATCATTGCAGCACTGGGGCCAGATGGTAAGCCCTCCC
GTATCGTAGTTATCTACACGACGGGGAGTCAGGCAACTATGGATGAACGAAATAGACAGATCGCTGAGAT
AGGTGCCTCACTGATTAAGCATTGGTAACTGTCAGACCAAGTTTACTCATATATACTTTAGATTGATTTA
AAACTTCATTTTTAATTTAAAAGGATCTAGGTGAAGATCCTTTTTGATAATCTCATGACCAAAATCCCTT
AACGTGAGTTTTCGTTCCACTGAGCGTCAGACCCCGTAGAAAAGATCAAAGGATCTTCTTGAGATCCTTT
TTTTCTGCGCGTAATCTGCTGCTTGCAAACAAAAAAACCACCGCTACCAGCGGTGGTTTGTTTGCCGGAT
CAAGAGCTACCAACTCTTTTTCCGAAGGTAACTGGCTTCAGCAGAGCGCAGATACCAAATACTGTCCTTC
TAGTGTAGCCGTAGTTAGGCCACCACTTCAAGAACTCTGTAGCACCGCCTACATACCTCGCTCTGCTAAT
CCTGTTACCAGTGGCTGCTGCCAGTGGCGATAAGTCGTGTCTTACCGGGTTGGACTCAAGACGATAGTTA
CCGGATAAGGCGCAGCGGTCGGGCTGAACGGGGGGTTCGTGCACACAGCCCAGCTTGGAGCGAACGACCT
ACACCGAACTGAGATACCTACAGCGTGAGCTATGAGAAAGCGCCACGCTTCCCGAAGGGAGAAAGGCGGA
CAGGTATCCGGTAAGCGGCAGGGTCGGAACAGGAGAGCGCACGAGGGAGCTTCCAGGGGGAAACGCCTGG
TATCTTTATAGTCCTGTCGGGTTTCGCCACCTCTGACTTGAGCGTCGATTTTTGTGATGCTCGTCAGGGG
GGCGGAGCCTATGGAAAAACGCCAGCAACGCGGCCTTTTTACGGTTCCTGGCCTTTTGCTGGCCTTTTGC
TCACATGTTCTTTCCTGCGTTATCCCCTGATTCTGTGGATAACCGTATTACCGCCTTTGAGTGAGCTGAT
ACCGCTCGCCGCAGCCGAACGACCGAGCGCAGCGAGTCAGTGAGCGAGGAAGCGGAAGAGCGCCTGATGC
GGTATTTTCTCCTTACGCATCTGTGCGGTATTTCACACCGCATAAATTCCGACACCATCGAATGGCGCAA
AACCTTTCGCGGTATGGCATGATAGCGCCCGGAAGAGAGTCAATTCAGGGTGGTGAATGTGAAACCAGTA
ACGTTATACGATGTCGCAGAGTATGCCGGTGTCTCTTATCAGACCGTTTCCCGCGTGGTGAACCAGGCCA
GCCACGTTTCTGCGAAAACGCGGGAAAAAGTGGAAGCGGCGATGGCGGAGCTGAATTACATTCCCAACCG
CGTGGCACAACAACTGGCGGGCAAACAGTCGTTGCTGATTGGCGTTGCCACCTCCAGTCTGGCCCTGCAC
GCGCCGTCGCAAATTGTCGCGGCGATTAAATCTCGCGCCGATCAACTGGGTGCCAGCGTGGTGGTGTCGA
TGGTAGAACGAAGCGGCGTCGAAGCCTGTAAAGCGGCGGTGCACAATCTTCTCGCGCAACGCGTCAGTGG
GCTGATCATTAACTATCCGCTGGATGACCAGGATGCCATTGCTGTGGAAGCTGCCTGCACTAATGTTCCG
GCGTTATTTCTTGATGTCTCTGACCAGACACCCATCAACAGTATTATTTTCTCCCATGAAGACGGTACGC
GACTGGGCGTGGAGCATCTGGTCGCATTGGGTCACCAGCAAATCGCGCTGTTAGCGGGCCCATTAAGTTC
TGTCTCGGCGCGTCTGCGTCTGGCTGGCTGGCATAAATATCTCACTCGCAATCAAATTCAGCCGATAGCG
GAACGGGAAGGCGACTGGAGTGCCATGTCCGGTTTTCAACAAACCATGCAAATGCTGAATGAGGGCATCG
TTCCCACTGCGATGCTGGTTGCCAACGATCAGATGGCGCTGGGCGCAATGCGCGCCATTACCGAGTCCGG
GCTGCGCGTTGGTGCGGATATCTCGGTAGTGGGATACGACGATACCGAAGACAGCTCATGTTATATCCCG
CCGTTAACCACCATCAAACAGGATTTTCGCCTGCTGGGGCAAACCAGCGTGGACCGCTTGCTGCAACTCT
CTCAGGGCCAGGCGGTGAAGGGCAATCAGCTGTTGCCCGTCTCACTGGTGAAAAGAAAAACCACGCTAGC
GCCCAATACGCAAACCGCCTCTCCCCGCGCGTTGGCCGATTCATTAATGCAGCTGGCACGACAGGTTTCC
CGACTGGAAAGCGGGCAGTGAGCGCAACGCAATTAATGTAAGTTAGCTCACTCATTAGGCACCCCAGGCT
TTACACTTTATGCTTCCGGCTCGTATGTTGTGTGGAATTGTGAGCGGATAACAATTTCACACAGGAAACA
GCTATGACCATGATTACGGATTCACTGGCCGTCGTTTTACAACGTCGTGACTGGGAAAACCCTGGCGTTA
CCCAACTTAATCGCCTTGCAGCACATCCCCCTTTCGCCAGCTGGCGTAATAGCGAAGAGGCCCGCACCGA
TCGCCCTTCCCAACAGTTGCGCAGCCTGAATGGCGAATGGCGCTTTGCCTGGTTTCCGGCACCAGAAGCG
GTGCCGGAAAGCTGGCTGGAGTGCGATCTTCCTGAGGCCGATACTGTCGTCGTCCCCTCAAACTGGCAGA
TGCACGGTTACGATGCGCCCATCTACACCAACGTGACCTATCCCATTACGGTCAATCCGCCGTTTGTTCC
CACGGAGAATCCGACGGGTTGTTACTCGCTCACATTTAATGTTGATGAAAGCTGGCTACAGGAAGGCCAG
ACGCGAATTATTTTTGATGGCGTTGGAATTAGCTTATCGACTGCACGGTGCACCAATGCTTCTGGCGTCA
GGCAGCCATCGGAAGCTGTGGTATGGCTGTGCAGGTCGTAAATCACTGCATAATTCGTGTCGCTCAAGGC
GCACTCCCGTTCTGGATAATGTTTTTTGCGCCGACATCATAACGGTTCTGGCAAATATTCTGAAATGAGC
TG
Features (pLannotate 1.2.2; 17 found; start..end, strand, type, name):
      1..29      +  promoter       tac promoter: strong E. coli promoter; hybrid between the trp and lac UV5 promoters
     37..53      +  protein_bind   lac operator: The lac repressor binds to the lac operator to inhibit transcription in E. coli. This inhibition can be relieved by adding lactose or isopropyl-β-D-thiogalactopyranoside (IPTG). lac repressor encoded by lacI
     76..729     +  CDS            GST26_SCHJA: Experimental evidence at protein level: Swiss-Prot protein existence level 1. GST isoenzymes appear to play a central role in the parasite detoxification system. Other functions are also suspected including a role in increasing the solubility of haematin in the parasite gut. From Schistosoma japonicum (Blood fluke).
    760..1335    +  CDS            glpG: GLPG_HAEIN - Experimental evidence at protein level: Swiss-Prot protein existence level 1. Rhomboid-type serine protease that catalyzes intramembrane proteolysis. From Haemophilus influenzae (strain ATCC 51907 / DSM 11121 / KW20 / Rd).
   1367..1406    +  CDS            rop (fragment): Rop protein, which maintains plasmids at low copy number; rop
   1508..1548    +  misc_feature   bom (fragment): basis of mobility region from pBR322
   1653..1757    +  promoter       AmpR promoter: bla
   1758..2618    +  CDS            AmpR: β-lactamase; bla; confers resistance to ampicillin, carbenicillin, and related antibiotics
   2789..3377    +  rep_origin     ori: high-copy-number ColE1/pMB1/pBR322/pUC origin of replication
   3563..3614    -  misc_feature   bom (fragment): basis of mobility region from pBR322
   3621..3698    +  promoter       lacI promoter: lacI
   3699..4781    +  CDS            lacI: lac repressor; lacI; The lac repressor binds to the lac operator to inhibit transcription in E. coli. This inhibition can be relieved by adding lactose or isopropyl-β-D-thiogalactopyranoside (IPTG).
   4794..4815    +  protein_bind   CAP binding site: CAP binding activates transcription in the presence of cAMP. E. coli catabolite activator protein
   4830..4860    +  promoter       lac promoter: promoter for the E. coli lac operon
   4868..4884    +  protein_bind   lac operator: The lac repressor binds to the lac operator to inhibit transcription in E. coli. This inhibition can be relieved by adding lactose or isopropyl-β-D-thiogalactopyranoside (IPTG). lac repressor encoded by lacI
   4904..5077    +  CDS            lacZα: LacZα fragment of β-galactosidase; lacZ fragment
   5341..5457    -  CDS            yciV (fragment): RNAAM_ECOLI - Also known as trpH From Escherichia coli (strain K12).
