[The description below was written by a language model from this plasmid's Addgene catalogue record and pLannotate feature annotations shown in this document.]
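Description:
pGEX-S2*HiGlpG is a bacterial expression plasmid of 5,532 bp built on the pGEX-6P-1 backbone. It produces a mutant rhomboid intramembrane protease as an N-terminal glutathione S-transferase (GST) fusion in E. coli. It replicates from a high-copy ColE1/pMB1-type origin and is selected with ampicillin through the bla (β-lactamase) gene and its own promoter. The annotation also picks up backbone remnants typical of the pGEX series: short rop and bom fragments, a lac promoter/operator with a lacZα fragment, and a small piece of E. coli yciV. None of these contributes to the expression cassette.

Expression is driven by the strong hybrid tac promoter followed by a lac operator. The plasmid carries its own lacI gene, so the lac repressor keeps transcription off until it is induced with IPTG. The open reading frame begins with Schistosoma japonicum GST, followed after a short linker by an insert of roughly 579 bp that the annotation matches to GlpG from Haemophilus influenzae, a rhomboid-type serine protease that cleaves substrates within the membrane. The pGEX-6P series normally places a PreScission protease cleavage site in this linker, but no such site is annotated here. The record lists the insert as synthetic and as carrying "Sector 2 mutations", without specifying the individual substitutions. The associated study applied statistical coupling analysis to the rhomboid superfamily, so the name probably refers to a co-evolving residue sector identified in that analysis. The GST tag allows affinity purification on glutathione resin, and the stated purpose is bacterial expression of this mutant.
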