Addgene plasmid #158536: pGEX-S2*HiGlpG
Purpose: Bacterial expression of rhomboid protease mutant S2*HiGlpG
Depositing lab: Sinisa Urban. Depositing organization: Johns Hopkins University and School of Medicine. Publication: Decoding the Functional Evolution of an Intramembrane Protease Superfamily by Statistical Coupling Analysis. Mihaljevic L, Urban S. Structure. 2020 Aug 10. pii: S0969-2126(20)30279-3. doi: 10.1016/j.str.2020.07.015. PubMed 32795403.
Backbone
  Vector backbone: PGEX-6P-1
  Backbone size w/o insert (bp): 4953
  Total vector size (bp): 5532
  Vector type: Bacterial Expression
  Modifications to backbone: -
Growth in bacteria
  Bacterial resistance: Ampicillin, 100 μg/mL
  Growth temperature: 37°C
  Growth strain: DH5alpha
  Copy number: High Copy
Gene/Insert
  Gene/Insert name: S2*HiGlpG
  Species: Synthetic
  Insert size (bp): 579
  Mutation: Sector 2 mutations
  Tag / fusion protein: GST tag (N terminal on insert)
  Cloning method: Restriction Enzyme; 5′ cloning site - (destroyed during cloning); 3′ cloning site - (destroyed during cloning)
  Sequencing primers: 5′ PGEX-5'; 3′ PGEX-3'
Terms and licenses: Academic/Nonprofit Terms; Industry Terms: Not Available to Industry
How to cite: pGEX-S2*HiGlpG was a gift from Sinisa Urban (Addgene plasmid # 158536 ; http://n2t.net/addgene:158536 ; RRID:Addgene_158536)
